Addgene plasmid #120864: pMT-P2
Purpose: Encodes permuteposon P2 for MuA transposase-mediated circular permutation
Depositing lab: Jonathan Silberg. Depositing organization: Rice University. Publication: Overcoming component limitations in synthetic biology through transposon-mediated protein engineering. Atkinson JT, Wu B, Segatori L, Silberg JJ. Methods Enzymol. 2019;621:191-212. doi: 10.1016/bs.mie.2019.02.014. Epub 2019 Apr 2. PubMed 31128779.
Backbone
  Vector backbone: ColE1
  Vector type: Synthetic Biology
Growth in bacteria
  Bacterial resistance: Kanamycin, 50 μg/mL
  Growth temperature: 37°C
  Growth strain: DH5alpha
  Copy number: High Copy
Gene/Insert
  Gene/Insert name: Permuteposon P2
  Insert size (bp): 1805
  GenBank ID: Permuteposon P2
Terms and licenses: Academic/Nonprofit Terms; Industry Terms: Not Available to Industry
Depositor comments: For detailed annotations of the modified R1R2 and R2R1 sites see the Genbank file under Resource Information/Supplemental Documents.
How to cite: pMT-P2 was a gift from Jonathan Silberg (Addgene plasmid # 120864 ; http://n2t.net/addgene:120864 ; RRID:Addgene_120864)
