[The description below was written by a language model from this plasmid's Addgene catalogue record and pLannotate feature annotations shown in this document.]
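Description:
pMT-P2 is a small, high-copy bacterial plasmid from the synthetic biology category that carries permuteposon P2, an engineered mini-transposon used for MuA transposase-mediated circular permutation of proteins. The catalogue lists the backbone simply as ColE1 and the insert as 1,805 bp. The sequenced record is 1,808 nt, so the permuteposon accounts for essentially the entire plasmid rather than sitting in a separate vector. The plasmid is propagated in E. coli under kanamycin selection.

The automated annotation finds three features. These are a KanR coding sequence (aph(3')-Ia aminoglycoside phosphotransferase), a high-copy ColE1/pMB1-type origin of replication on the opposite strand, and a roughly 30 nt match to the CloDF13 origin that is flagged as a fragment and is probably a short similarity hit rather than a functional second origin. The permuteposon therefore contains its own selection marker and replication origin. The defining elements of the design, modified R1R2 and R2R1 MuA recognition sites, are mentioned in the depositor comments but were not picked up in this feature table. Their positions and the nature of the modifications are documented only in the depositor's supplementary annotated file. No promoter, ribosome binding site or other expression signals for a permuted gene are annotated, so the record does not state what regulatory parts P2 carries or how it differs from other permuteposons in the series.

In general terms, such a transposon is inserted at random into a target gene by MuA to build libraries of circularly permuted protein variants. The associated publication presents this approach as transposon-mediated protein engineering for generating new synthetic biology components.
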