Features (pLannotate 1.2.2; 3 found; start..end, strand, type, name):
      5..820     +  CDS            KanR: aminoglycoside phosphotransferase; aph(3')-Ia; confers resistance to kanamycin in bacteria or G418 (Geneticin®) in eukaryotes
    924..954     -  rep_origin     CloDF13 ori (fragment): Plasmids containing the CloDF13 (CDF) origin of replication can be propagated in E. coli cells that contain additional plasmids with compatible origins.
   1097..1685    -  rep_origin     ori: high-copy-number ColE1/pMB1/pBR322/pUC origin of replication
>Addgene plasmid #120864 | pMT-P2 | addgene full sequence | sequence record 244983 | Addgene NGS Result
TGTTATGAGCCATATTCAACGGGAAACGTCTTGCTCTAGGCCGCGATTAAATTCCAACATGGATGCTGAT
TTATATGGGTATAAATGGGCTCGCGATAATGTCGGGCAATCAGGTGCGACAATCTATCGATTGTATGGGA
AGCCCGATGCGCCAGAGTTGTTTCTGAAACATGGCAAAGGTAGCGTTGCCAATGATGTTACAGATGAGAT
GGTCAGACTAAACTGGCTGACGGAATTTATGCCTCTTCCGACCATCAAGCATTTTATCCGTACTCCTGAT
GATGCATGGTTACTCACCACTGCGATCCCCGGGAAAACAGCATTCCAGGTATTAGAAGAATATCCTGATT
CAGGTGAAAATATTGTTGATGCGCTGACAGTGTTCCTGCGCCGGTTGCATTCGATTCCTGTTTGTAATTG
TCCTTTTAACAGCGATCGCGTATTTCGTCTCGCTCAGGCGCAATCACGAATGAATAACGGTTTGGTTGAT
GCGAGTGATTTTGATGACGAGCGTAATGGCTGGCCTGTTGAACAAGTCTGGAAAGAAATGCATAAACTTT
TGCCATTCTCACCGGATTCAGTCGTCACTCATGGTGATTTCTCACTTGATAACCTTATTTTTGACGAGGG
GAAATTAATAGGTTGTATTGATGTTGGACGAGTCGGAATCGCAGACCGATACCAGGATCTTGCCATCCTA
TGGAACTGCCTCGGTGAGTTTTCTCCTTCATTACAGAAACGGCTTTTTCAAAAATATGGTATTGATAATC
CTGATATGAATAAATTGCAGTTTCATTTGATGCTCGATGAGTTTTTCTAAGGTACCTTTTCGCATTTATC
GTGAAACGCTTTCGCATTTTGAGTGAGGTATATGAGATCTGAAGCGGCGCACGAAAAACGCGAAAGCGTT
TCACGATAAATGCGAAAAAAAGGATCTCAAGAAGATCCTTTGATTTTCGGCTGCGGCGAGCGGTATCAGC
TCACTCAAAGGCGGTAATACGGTTATCCACAGAATCAGGGGATAACGCAGGAAAGAACATGTGAGCAAAG
GCCAGCAAAAGGCCAGGAACCGTAAAAAGGCCGCGTTGCTGGCGTTTTTCCATAGGCTCCGCCCCCCTGA
CGAGCATCACAAAAATCGACGCTCAAGTCAGAGGTGGCGAAACCCGACAGGACTATAAAGATACCAGGCG
TTTCCCCCTGGAAGCTCCCTCGTGCGCTCTCCTGTTCCGACCCTGCCGCTTACCGGATACCTGTCCGCCT
TTCTCCCTTCGGGAAGCGTGGCGCTTTCTCATAGCTCACGCTGTAGGTATCTCAGTTCGGTGTAGGTCGT
TCGCTCCAAGCTGGGCTGTGTGCACGAACCCCCCGTTCAGCCCGACCGCTGCGCCTTATCCGGTAACTAT
CGTCTTGAGTCCAACCCGGTAAGACACGACTTATCGCCACTGGCAGCAGCCACTGGTAACAGGATTAGCA
GAGCGAGGTATGTAGGCGGTGCTACAGAGTTCTTGAAGTGGTGGCCTAACTACGGCTACACTAGAAGGAC
AGTATTTGGTATCTGCGCTCTGCTGAAGCCAGTTACCTTCGGAAAAAGAGTTGGTAGCTCTTGATCCGGC
AAACAAACCACCGCTGGTAGCGGTGGTTTTTTTGTTTGCAAGCAGCAGATTACGCGCAGAAAAAAAGGAT
CTCAAGAAGATCCTTTGATCTTTTCTACGGGGTCTGACGCCATGGCTCAGTGGAACGAAAACTCACGTTA
AGGGATTTTGGTCATGAACAATAAAACTGTCTGCTTACATAAACAGTAATACAAGGGG
